>Addgene plasmid #63962 | pST50Trc2-HPCNDHFR | depositor full sequence | sequence record 177368 | Full Sequence
GGCACCATGCATCGATCCCGCGAAATTAATACGACTCACTATAGGGAGACCACAACGGTTTCCCTCCGGC
TCCGGAGAGCTCCAATTGGAATTCAATAATTTTGTTTAACTTTAAGAAGGAGATATACATATGTCTGAAG
ATCAGGTAGATCCACGTTTAATCGACGGTAAAGGATCTGGTGGTGGTGGTGGTGAAAACCTGTACTTCCA
GGGATCCATCAGTCTGATTGCGGCGCTAGCGGTAGATCGCGTTATCGGCATGGAAAACGCCATGCCATGG
AACCTGCCTGCCGATCTCGCCTGGTTTAAACGCAACACCTTAAATAAACCCGTGATTATGGGGCGCCATA
CCTGGGAATCAATCGGTAGGCCTTTGCCCGGCCGCAAAAATATTATCCTCAGCAGTCAACCCGGGACCGA
TGATCGGGTTACCTGGGTTAAATCGGTCGACGAAGCCATCGCGGCGTGTGGTGACGTACCAGAAATCATG
GTGATTGGCGGCGGACGCGTTTATGAACAGTTCTTGCCAAAAGCGCAAAAACTGTATCTGACGCATATCG
ATGCAGAAGTGGAAGGCGACACCCATTTTCCGGATTACGAGCCGGATGACTGGGAATCGGTATTCAGCGA
ATTCCACGATGCTGATGCGCAGAACTCGCATAGCTATTGTTTCGAAATCCTCGAGCGTCGTGCCGGCTAA
TGTACAAAGCTTGGTACCACGCGTGCGCGCTGATCCGGCTGCTAACAAAGCCCGAAAGGAAGCTGAGTTG
GCTGCTGCCACCGCTGAGCAATAACTAGCATAACCCCTTGGGGCCTCTAAACGGGTCTTGAGGGGTTTTT
TGCTGAAAGGAGGAACTATATCGGGATTAGCCCGCCTAATGAGCGGGCTTTTTTTTAATTCCCCTATTTG
TTTATTTTTCTAAATACATTCAAATATGTATCCGCTCATGAGACAATAACCCTGATAAATGCTTCAATAA
TATTGAAAAAGGAAGAGTATGAGTATTCAACATTTCCGTGTCGCCCTTATTCCCTTTTTTGCGGCATTTT
GCCTTCCTGTTTTTGCTCACCCAGAAACGCTCGTGAAAGTAAAAGACGCAGAGGACCAATTGGGGGCACG
AGTGGGATACATAGAACTGGACTTGAATAGCGGTAAAATCCTTGAGAGTTTTCGCCCTGAAGAGCGTTTT
CCAATGATGAGCACTTTCAAAGTTCTGCTATGTGGAGCAGTATTATCCCGTGTAGATGCGGGGCAAGAGC
AACTCGGACGACGAATACACTATTCGCAGAATGACTTGGTTGAATACTCCCCAGTGACAGAAAAGCACCT
TACGGACGGAATGACGGTAAGAGAATTATGTAGTGCCGCCATAACGATGAGTGATAACACTGCGGCGAAC
TTACTTCTGACAACCATCGGTGGACCGAAGGAATTAACCGCTTTTTTGCACAATATGGGAGACCATGTAA
CTCGCCTTGACCGTTGGGAACCAGAACTGAATGAAGCCATACCAAACGACGAGCGAGACACCACAATGCC
TGCGGCAATGGCAACAACATTACGCAAACTATTAACTGGCGAACTACTTACTCTGGCTTCACGGCAACAA
TTAATAGACTGGCTTGAAGCGGATAAAGTTGCAGGACCACTACTGCGTTCGGCACTTCCTGCTGGCTGGT
TTATTGCTGATAAATCTGGGGCAGGAGAGCGTGGTTCACGGGGTATCATTGCCGCACTTGGACCAGATGG
TAAGCCTTCCCGTATCGTAGTTATCTACACGACGGGTAGTCAGGCAACTATGGACGAACGAAATAGACAG
ATTGCTGAAATAGGGGCTTCACTGATTAAGCATTGGTAAACCGATACAATTAAAGGCTCCTTTTGGAGCC
TTTTTTTTTGGACGGACCGGTAGAAAAGATCAAAGGATCTTCTTGAGATCCTTTTTTTCTGCGCGTAATC
TGCTGCTTGCAAACAAAAAAACCACCGCTACCAGCGGTGGTTTGTTTGCCGGATCAAGAGCTACCAACTC
TTTTTCCGAAGGTAACTGGCTTCAGCAGAGCGCAGATACCAAATACTGTCCTTCTAGTGTAGCCGTAGTT
AGGCCACCACTTCAAGAACTCTGTAGCACCGCCTACATACCTCGCTCTGCTAATCCTGTTACCAGTGGCT
GCTGCCAGTGGCGATAAGTCGTGTCTTACCGGGTTGGACTCAAGACGATAGTTACCGGATAAGGCGCAGC
GGTCGGGCTGAACGGGGGGTTCGTGCACACAGCCCAGCTTGGAGCGAACGACCTACACCGAACTGAGATA
CCTACAGCGTGAGCTATGAGAAAGCGCCACGCTTCCCGAAGGGAGAAAGGCGGACAGGTATCCGGTAAGC
GGCAGGGTCGGAACAGGAGAGCGCACGAGGGAGCTTCCAGGGGGAAACGCCTGGTATCTTTATAGTCCTG
TCGGGTTTCGCCACCTCTGACTTGAGCGTCGATTTTTGTGATGCTCGTCAGGGGGGCGGAGCCTATGGAA
AAACGCCAGCAACGCGGCCTTTTTACGGTTCCTGGCCTTTTGCTGGCCTTTTGCTCACATGTTCTTTCCT
GCGTTATCCCCTGATTCTGTGGATAACCGTATTACCGCCTTTGAGTGAGCTGATACCGCTCGCCGCAGCC
GAACGACCGAGCGCAGCGAGTCAGTGAGCGAGGAAGCGGAAGAGCGCCTGATGCGGTATTTTCTCCTTAC
GCATCTGTGCGGTATTTCACACCGCAATGGTGCACTCTCAGTACAATCTGCTCTGATGCCGCATAGTTAA
GCCAGTATACACTCCGCTATCGCTACGTGACTGGGTCATGGCTGCGCCCCGACACCCGCCAACACCCGCT
GACGCGCCCTGACGGGCTTGTCTGCTCCCGGCATCCGCTTACAGACAAGCTGTGACCGTCTCCGGGAGCT
GCATGTGTCAGAGGTTTTCACCGTCATCACCGAAACGCGCGAGGCAGCTGCGGTAAAGCTCATCAGCGTG
GTCGTGAAGCGATTCACAGATGTCTGCCTGTTCATCCGCGTCCAGCTCGTTGAGTTTCTCCAGAAGCGTT
AATGTCTGGCTTCTGATAAAGCGGGCCATGTTAAGGGCGGTTTTTTCCTGTTTGGTCACTGATGCCTCCG
TGTAAGGGGGATTTCTGTTCATGGGGTAATGATACCGATGAAACGAGAGAGGATGCTCACGATACGGGTT
ACTGATGATGAACATGCCCGGTTACTGGAACGTTGTGAGGGTAAACAACTGGCGGTATGGATGCGGCGGG
ACCAGAGAAAAATCACTCAGGGTCAATGCCAGCGCTTCGTTAATACAGATGTAGGTGTT
Features (pLannotate 1.2.2; 14 found; start..end, strand, type, name):
     27..45      +  promoter       T7 promoter: promoter for bacteriophage T7 RNA polymerase
    101..123     +  RBS            RBS: efficient ribosome binding site from bacteriophage T7 gene 10 (Olins and Rangwala, 1989)
    178..194     -  CDS            9xHis (fragment): 9xHis affinity tag
    194..212     +  CDS            TEV site (fragment): tobacco etch virus (TEV) protease recognition and cleavage site
    218..691     +  CDS            folA: DYR_ECOLI - Also known as tmrA. Experimental evidence at protein level: Swiss-Prot protein existence level 1. Key enzyme in folate metabolism. Catalyzes an essential reaction for de novo glycine and purine synthesis, and for DNA precursor synthesis. From Escherichia coli (strain K12).
    738..787     +  CDS            SET1 (fragment): solubility-enhancement tag derived from T7 phage gene 10B
    795..842     +  terminator     T7 terminator: transcription terminator for bacteriophage T7 RNA polymerase
    907..998     +  promoter       AmpR promoter: bla
    999..1856    +  CDS            bla: BLAT_ECOLX - Experimental evidence at protein level: Swiss-Prot protein existence level 1. TEM-type are the most prevalent beta-lactamases in enterobacteria; they hydrolyze the beta-lactam bond in susceptible beta-lactam antibiotics, thus conferring resistance to penicillins and cephalosporins. TEM-3 and TEM-4 are capable of hydrolyzing cefotaxime and ceftazidime. TEM-5 is capable of hydrolyzing ceftazidime. TEM-6 is capable of hydrolyzing ceftazidime and aztreonam. TEM-8/CAZ-2, TEM- 16/CAZ-7 and TEM-24/CAZ-6 are markedly active against ceftazidime. IRT- 4 shows resistance to beta-lactamase in
   1863..1902    +  terminator     fd terminator: central terminator from bacteriophage fd (Otsuka and Kunisawa, 1982)
   1933..2521    +  rep_origin     ori: high-copy-number ColE1/pMB1/pBR322/pUC origin of replication
   2707..2846    -  misc_feature   bom: basis of mobility region from pBR322
   2948..3139    -  CDS            rop: Rop protein, which maintains plasmids at low copy number; rop
   3179..3289    +  CDS            mbeC (fragment): MBEC_ECOLX - Experimental evidence at protein level: Swiss-Prot protein existence level 1. Required for efficient mobilization of ColE1 plasmid and is thus essential to promote the specific transfer of the plasmid during conjugation. Probably functions by inducing DNA bending, helping the MbeA relaxase to melt the DNA around the nic site and cleave the phosphodiester bond. Binds specifically double-stranded DNA (dsDNA) containing the ColE1 oriT but does not recognize the inverted repeat (IR). From Escherichia coli.
