[The description below was written by a language model from this plasmid's Addgene catalogue record and pLannotate feature annotations shown in this document.]
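Description:
pST50Trc2-HPCNDHFR is a small (about 3.3 kb) bacterial expression plasmid built on the pST50Trc backbone. It serves as the position 2 transfer vector in the pST44 polycistronic suite, which is used to co-express protein complexes in Escherichia coli. It is catalogued as an empty backbone. It is propagated in E. coli under ampicillin selection, conferred by a TEM-type beta-lactamase (bla) gene with its own promoter followed by an fd phage terminator. Replication relies on a ColE1/pMB1-family origin. The annotation also finds the pBR322 bom region, the rop gene and a fragment of mbeC, which points to a pBR322-like replicon, although the catalogue lists copy number as unknown.

The expression unit consists of a T7 promoter, the efficient ribosome binding site from phage T7 gene 10, an N-terminal tag region, the coding cassette and a T7 terminator. According to the catalogue fields, the tag is a Protein C (HPC) epitope that can be removed with TEV protease. The feature table detects a partial TEV site just upstream of the open reading frame but does not annotate the HPC epitope. The short reverse-strand 9xHis fragment and the SET1 fragment near the terminator are probably incidental matches rather than functional tags.

The cassette currently holds E. coli folA, which encodes dihydrofolate reductase (DHFR) and acts as a positive control for expression. Users replace DHFR with a gene of interest through the BamHI and NgoMIV sites. The resulting translation cassette is then excised with EcoRI and HindIII for transfer into the second position of a pST44 polycistronic plasmid.
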