Addgene plasmid #63962: pST50Trc2-HPCNDHFR
Purpose: (Empty Backbone) Position 2 transfer plasmid for pST44 polycistronic plasmid suite; N-term cleavable single tag; contains DHFR gene in BamHI-NgoMIV cassette as positive control
Depositing lab: Song Tan. Depositing organization: Pennsylvania State University. Publication: The pST44 polycistronic expression system for producing protein complexes in Escherichia coli. Tan S, Kern RC, Selleck W. Protein Expr Purif. 2005 Apr;40(2):385-95. 10.1016/j.pep.2004.12.002 PubMed 15766881.
Backbone
  Vector backbone: pST50Trc
  Vector type: Bacterial Expression
  Tag / fusion protein: Protein C (HPC); TEV cleavable (N terminal on backbone)
Growth in bacteria
  Bacterial resistance: Ampicillin, 100 μg/mL
  Growth temperature: 37°C
  Growth strain: DH5alpha
  Copy number: Unknown
Gene/Insert
  Gene/Insert name: None
  Tag / fusion protein: Protein C (HPC); TEV cleavable (N terminal on backbone)
Terms and licenses: Academic/Nonprofit Terms; Industry Terms: Not Available to Industry
Depositor comments: Replace DHFR with GOI using BamHI/NgoMIV; Clone out cassette using EcoRI/HindIII
How to cite: pST50Trc2-HPCNDHFR was a gift from Song Tan (Addgene plasmid # 63962 ; http://n2t.net/addgene:63962 ; RRID:Addgene_63962)
