>Addgene plasmid #63962 | pST50Trc2-HPCNDHFR | addgene partial sequence | sequence record 133060 | T7term 5'-GCTAGTTATTGCTCAGCGG-3'
GCAGCCGGATCAGCGCGCACGCGTGGTACCAAGCTTTGTACATTAGCCGGCACGACGCTCGAGGATTTCG
AAACAATAGCTATGCGAGTTCTGCGCATCAGCATCGTGGAATTCGCTGAATACCGATTCCCAGTCATCCG
GCTCGTAATCCGGAAAATGGGTGTCGCCTTCCACTTCTGCATCGATATGCGTCAGATACAGTTTTTGCGC
TTTTGGCAAGAACTGTTCATAAACGCGTCCGCCGCCAATCACCATGATTTCTGGTACGTCACCACACGCC
GCGATGGCTTCGTCGACCGATTTAACCCAGGTAACCCGATCATCGGTCCCGGGTTGACTGCTGAGGATAA
TATTTTTGCGGCCGGGCAAAGGCCTACCGATTGATTCCCAGGTATGGCGCCCCATAATCACGGGTTTATT
TAAGGTGTTGCGTTTAAACCAGGCGAGATCGGCAGGCAGGTTCCATGGCATGGCGTTTTCCATGCCGATA
ACGCGATCTACCGCTAGCGCCGCAATCAGACTGATGGATCCCTGGAAGTACAGGTTTTCACCACCACCAC
CACCAGATCCTTTACCGTCGATTAAACGTGGATCTACCTGATCTTCAGACATATGTATATCTCCTTCTTA
AAGTTAAACAAAATTATTGAATTCCAATTGGAGCTCTCCGGAGCCGGAGGGAAACCGTTGTGGTCTCCCT
ATAGTGAGTCGTATTAATTTCGCGGGATCGATGCATGGTGCCAACACCTACATCTGTATTA
